Addgene plasmid #198177: pCI-neo-μ1A-(HA)3
Purpose: Expression of HA-tagged AP-1 μ1A in mammalian cells
Depositing lab: Juan Bonifacino. Depositing organization: National Institute of Child Health and Human Development (NICHD). Publication: The adaptor protein-1 mu1B subunit expands the repertoire of basolateral sorting signal recognition in epithelial cells. Guo X, Mattera R, Ren X, Chen Y, Retamal C, Gonzalez A, Bonifacino JS. Dev Cell. 2013 Nov 11;27(3):353-66. doi: 10.1016/j.devcel.2013.10.006. PubMed 24229647.
Backbone
  Vector backbone: pCI-neo
  Backbone size w/o insert (bp): 5474
  Total vector size (bp): 6842
  Vector type: Mammalian Expression
  Selectable markers: Neomycin (select with G418)
Growth in bacteria
  Bacterial resistance: Ampicillin, 100 μg/mL
  Growth temperature: 37°C
  Growth strain: DH5alpha
  Copy number: Unknown
Gene/Insert
  Gene/Insert name: AP-1 μ1A
  Species: M. musculus (mouse)
  Promoter: CMV
  Tag / fusion protein: triple HA tag (C terminal on insert)
  Cloning method: Restriction Enzyme; 5′ cloning site EcoRI (not destroyed); 3′ cloning site NotI (not destroyed)
  Sequencing primers: 5′ pCI-neo forward: 5’ CTCTCCACAGGTGTCCACTCCCAGTTC; 3′ pCI-neo reverse: 5’ CACTGCATTCTAGTTGTGGTTTGTCCAAACTCATC
Terms and licenses: Academic/Nonprofit Terms; Industry Terms: Not Available to Industry
Depositor comments: μ1A + linker + HA tag subcloned between EcoRI and SalI sites, double HA tag subcloned between SalI and NotI sites
How to cite: pCI-neo-μ1A-(HA)3 was a gift from Juan Bonifacino (Addgene plasmid # 198177 ; http://n2t.net/addgene:198177 ; RRID:Addgene_198177)
