[The description below was written by a language model from this plasmid's Addgene catalogue record and pLannotate feature annotations shown in this document.]
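Description:
pCI-neo-μ1A-(HA)3 is a 6.8 kb mammalian expression plasmid built on the pCI-neo backbone and designed to produce an epitope-tagged form of mouse μ1A (Ap1m1), the medium subunit of the clathrin-associated adaptor protein complex AP-1. This complex acts at the trans-Golgi network and endosomes, where it recruits clathrin to membranes and recognises sorting signals in the cytosolic tails of transmembrane cargo. In bacteria the plasmid replicates from a high-copy ColE1/pUC-type origin and is selected with ampicillin through the β-lactamase gene. An f1 origin is also present, allowing single-stranded DNA production.

The μ1A coding sequence is transcribed from the human cytomegalovirus immediate-early enhancer and promoter. A chimeric β-globin/immunoglobulin intron lies upstream of the insert, an element generally included to improve expression, and an SV40 polyadenylation signal terminates the transcript. A T7 promoter sits just upstream of the insert and a T3 promoter fragment lies on the opposite strand beyond it, which could in principle serve for in vitro transcription. According to the depositor, μ1A with a linker and one HA tag was placed between the EcoRI and SalI sites, and a double HA tag was added between SalI and NotI, giving a C-terminal triple HA tag. The automated annotation marks only a partial 3xHA match, which probably reflects this two-step assembly. A separate cassette, consisting of the SV40 enhancer/early promoter, neo and a synthetic poly(A) signal, allows G418 selection of stably transfected cells.

The construct is used for transient or stable expression of HA-tagged μ1A in mammalian cells, where the tag allows antibody-based detection. The associated work concerns basolateral sorting signal recognition by AP-1 μ1 subunit variants in epithelial cells.
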