Features (pLannotate 1.2.2; 20 found; start..end, strand, type, name):
    140..517     +  enhancer       CMV enhancer: human cytomegalovirus immediate early enhancer
    518..729     +  promoter       CMV promoter: human cytomegalovirus (CMV) immediate early promoter
    890..1022    +  intron         chimeric intron: chimera between introns from human β-globin and immunoglobulin heavy chain genes
   1067..1085    +  promoter       T7 promoter: promoter for bacteriophage T7 RNA polymerase
   1108..2376    +  CDS            Ap1m1: AP1M1_MOUSE - Also known as Cltnm. Experimental evidence at protein level: Swiss-Prot protein existence level 1. Subunit of clathrin-associated adaptor protein complex 1 that plays a role in protein sorting in the trans-Golgi network (TGN) and endosomes. The AP complexes mediate the recruitment of clathrin to membranes and the recognition of sorting signals within the cytosolic tails of transmembrane cargo molecules. From Mus musculus (Mouse).
   2407..2433    +  CDS            3xHA (fragment): three tandem HA epitope tags
   2511..2528    -  promoter       T3 promoter (fragment): promoter for bacteriophage T3 RNA polymerase
   2546..2667    -  polyA_signal   SV40 poly(A) signal: SV40 polyadenylation signal
   2690..2758    -  CDS            large T antigen (fragment): large T antigen from SV40 (simian virus 40)
   2782..2849    +  CDS            lacZα (fragment): LacZα fragment of β-galactosidase; lacZ fragment
   2853..3281    +  rep_origin     f1 ori (sequence partly withheld): f1 bacteriophage origin of replication; arrow indicates direction of (+) strand synthesis
   3309..3360    -  misc_feature   bom (fragment): basis of mobility region from pBR322
   3425..3782    +  promoter       SV40 promoter: SV40 enhancer and early promoter
   3833..4624    +  CDS            neo: KKA2_KLEPN - Also known as kan, nptII. Experimental evidence at protein level: Swiss-Prot protein existence level 1. Resistance to kanamycin, neomycin, paromomycin, ribostamycin, butirosin and gentamicin B. From Klebsiella pneumoniae.
   4691..4739    +  polyA_signal   poly(A) signal: synthetic polyadenylation signal
   4759..4813    -  misc_feature   bom (fragment): basis of mobility region from pBR322
   4915..4950    -  CDS            rop (fragment): Rop protein, which maintains plasmids at low copy number; rop
   5045..5149    +  promoter       AmpR promoter: bla
   5150..6010    +  CDS            AmpR: β-lactamase; bla; confers resistance to ampicillin, carbenicillin, and related antibiotics
   6181..6769    +  rep_origin     ori: high-copy-number ColE1/pMB1/pBR322/pUC origin of replication
>Addgene plasmid #198177 | pCI-neo-μ1A-(HA)3 | addgene full sequence | sequence record 387522 | Addgene NGS Result
TCAATATTGGCCATTAGCCATATTATTCATTGGTTATATAGCATAAATCAATATTGGCTATTGGCCATTG
CATACGTTGTATCTATATCATAATATGTACATTTATATTGGCTCATGTCCAATATGACCGCCATGTTGGC
ATTGATTATTGACTAGTTATTAATAGTAATCAATTACGGGGTCATTAGTTCATAGCCCATATATGGAGTT
CCGCGTTACATAACTTACGGTAAATGGCCCGCCTGGCTGACCGCCCAACGACCCCCGCCCATTGACGTCA
ATAATGACGTATGTTCCCATAGTAACGCCAATAGGGACTTTCCATTGACGTCAATGGGTGGAGTATTTAC
GGTAAACTGCCCACTTGGCAGTACATCAAGTGTATCATATGCCAAGTCCGCCCCCTATTGACGTCAATGA
CGGTAAATGGCCCGCCTGGCATTATGCCCAGTACATGACCTTACGGGACTTTCCTACTTGGCAGTACATC
TACGTATTAGTCATCGCTATTACCATGGTGATGCGGTTTTGGCAGTACACCAATGGGCGTGGATAGCGGT
TTGACTCACGGGGATTTCCAAGTCTCCACCCCATTGACGTCAATGGGAGTTTGTTTTGGCACCAAAATCA
ACGGGACTTTCCAAAATGTCGTAACAACTGCGATCGCCCGCCCCGTTGACGCAAATGGGCGGTAGGCGTG
TACGGTGGGAGGTCTATATAAGCAGAGCTCGTTTAGTGAACCGTCAGATCACTAGAAGCTTTATTGCGGT
AGTTTATCACAGTTAAATTGCTAACGCAGTCAGTGCTTCTGACACAACAGTCTCGAACTTAAGCTGCAGT
GACTCTCTTAAGGTAGCCTTGCAGAAGTTGGTCGTGAGGCACTGGGCAGGTAAGTATCAAGGTTACAAGA
CAGGTTTAAGGAGACCAATAGAAACTGGGCTTGTCGAGACAGAGAAGACTCTTGCGTTTCTGATAGGCAC
CTATTGGTCTTACTGACATCCACTTTGCCTTTCTCTCCACAGGTGTCCACTCCCAGTTCAATTACAGCTC
TTAAGGCTAGAGTACTTAATACGACTCACTATAGGCTAGCCTCGAGAATTCGCCACCATGTCCGCCAGCG
CCGTCTACGTACTGGATCTGAAGGGCAAGGTGCTCATCTGCAGGAACTACCGTGGGGATGTGGACATGTC
AGAGGTGGAGCACTTCATGCCCATTCTGATGGAGAAGGAGGAGGAGGGCATGCTGTCACCTATCTTGGCC
CATGGTGGCGTTCGTTTCATGTGGATTAAGCACAACAACCTGTACCTGGTCGCCACTTCAAAAAAGAATG
CTTGTGTGTCACTGGTGTTCTCCTTCCTCTACAAGGTGGTACAGGTCTTCTCCGAGTACTTTAAGGAGTT
GGAGGAGGAGAGCATCCGAGACAACTTTGTCATCATCTACGAGCTGCTAGATGAGCTCATGGACTTTGGC
TACCCGCAGACCACTGACAGCAAGATCTTGCAGGAGTACATCACTCAGGAAGGCCACAAGCTGGAAACGG
GGGCCCCTAGGCCCCCAGCCACAGTCACCAATGCTGTGTCCTGGCGTTCAGAAGGCATCAAGTATCGGAA
GAATGAAGTATTCCTGGATGTCATTGAGGCTGTTAACCTCTTGGTCAGTGCCAATGGCAACGTGCTGCGC
AGTGAGATTGTGGGTTCCATCAAGATGCGGGTCTTCCTCTCAGGCATGCCTGAGTTACGCCTGGGTCTCA
ATGACAAGGTCCTCTTCGACAACACAGGCCGAGGGAAGAGCAAGTCAGTGGAGCTGGAGGATGTGAAATT
CCACCAGTGTGTGCGGCTGTCACGTTTTGAGAACGACCGCACTATCTCCTTCATCCCACCCGACGGAGAG
TTTGAACTCATGTCCTACCGCCTCAACACCCATGTGAAGCCTTTGATCTGGATTGAGTCCGTGATTGAGA
AGCATTCCCACAGCCGCATTGAGTACATGGTCAAGGCCAAGAGCCAGTTCAAGAGGCGGTCAACAGCCAA
CAATGTAGAGATCCATATACCAGTCCCCAACGATGCTGATTCACCCAAGTTCAAGACTACAGTGGGGAGT
GTCAAGTGGGTCCCTGAAAACAGTGAGATCGTGTGGTCCGTCAAGTCCTTTCCGGGTGGCAAGGAGTACC
TGATGCGGGCCCACTTTGGCCTTCCCAGTGTGGAAGCTGAAGACAAGGAGGGAAAGCCCCCCATCAGCGT
CAAGTTTGAGATCCCCTACTTCACTACCTCTGGCATCCAGGTGCGCTACCTGAAAATCATTGAGAAGAGT
GGGTACCAGGCCCTGCCCTGGGTACGATATATCACACAGAACGGAGATTATCAGCTCCGGACCCAGGGAT
CTGGTTCGGGAGGCTCTGGATCAGGTTACCCATACGATGTTCCAGATTACGCTGTCGACTATCCCTATGA
CGTCCCGGACTATGCCGGCTACCCTTACGACGTTCCAGATTACGCTTGAGCGGCCGCTTCCCTTTAGTGA
GGGTTAATGCTTCGAGCAGACATGATAAGATACATTGATGAGTTTGGACAAACCACAACTAGAATGCAGT
GAAAAAAATGCTTTATTTGTGAAATTTGTGATGCTATTGCTTTATTTGTAACCATTATAAGCTGCAATAA
ACAAGTTAACAACAACAATTGCATTCATTTTATGTTTCAGGTTCAGGGGGAGATGTGGGAGGTTTTTTAA
AGCAAGTAAAACCTCTACAAATGTGGTAAAATCCGATAAGGATCGATCCGGGCTGGCGTAATAGCGAAGA
GGCCCGCACCGATCGCCCTTCCCAACAGTTGCGCAGCCTGAATGGCGAATGG
[124 nt withheld, positions 2853-2976]
C
[91 nt withheld, positions 2978-3068]
A
[49 nt withheld, positions 3070-3118]
CCTTTGACGTTGGAGTCCACGTTCTTT
[37 nt withheld, positions 3146-3182]
ACCCTATCTCGGTCTATTCTTTTGATTTATAAGGGATTTTGCCGATTTCGGCCTATTGGTTAAAAAATGA
GCTGATTTAACAAAAATTTAACGCGAATTTTAACAAAATATTAACGCTTACAATTTCCTGATGCGGTATT
TTCTCCTTACGCATCTGTGCGGTATTTCACACCGCATACGCGGATCTGCGCAGCACCATGGCCTGAAATA
ACCTCTGAAAGAGGAACTTGGTTAGGTACCTTCTGAGGCGGAAAGAACCAGCTGTGGAATGTGTGTCAGT
TAGGGTGTGGAAAGTCCCCAGGCTCCCCAGCAGGCAGAAGTATGCAAAGCATGCATCTCAATTAGTCAGC
AACCAGGTGTGGAAAGTCCCCAGGCTCCCCAGCAGGCAGAAGTATGCAAAGCATGCATCTCAATTAGTCA
GCAACCATAGTCCCGCCCCTAACTCCGCCCATCCCGCCCCTAACTCCGCCCAGTTCCGCCCATTCTCCGC
CCCATGGCTGACTAATTTTTTTTATTTATGCAGAGGCCGAGGCCGCCTCGGCCTCTGAGCTATTCCAGAA
GTAGTGAGGAGGCTTTTTTGGAGGCCTAGGCTTTTGCAAAAAGCTTGATTCTTCTGACACAACAGTCTCG
AACTTAAGGCTAGAGCCACCATGATTGAACAAGATGGATTGCACGCAGGTTCTCCGGCCGCTTGGGTGGA
GAGGCTATTCGGCTATGACTGGGCACAACAGACAATCGGCTGCTCTGATGCCGCCGTGTTCCGGCTGTCA
GCGCAGGGGCGCCCGGTTCTTTTTGTCAAGACCGACCTGTCCGGTGCCCTGAATGAACTGCAGGACGAGG
CAGCGCGGCTATCGTGGCTGGCCACGACGGGCGTTCCTTGCGCAGCTGTGCTCGACGTTGTCACTGAAGC
GGGAAGGGACTGGCTGCTATTGGGCGAAGTGCCGGGGCAGGATCTCCTGTCATCTCACCTTGCTCCTGCC
GAGAAAGTATCCATCATGGCTGATGCAATGCGGCGGCTGCATACGCTTGATCCGGCTACCTGCCCATTCG
ACCACCAAGCGAAACATCGCATCGAGCGAGCACGTACTCGGATGGAAGCCGGTCTTGTCGATCAGGATGA
TCTGGACGAAGAGCATCAGGGGCTCGCGCCAGCCGAACTGTTCGCCAGGCTCAAGGCGCGCATGCCCGAC
GGCGAGGATCTCGTCGTGACCCATGGCGATGCCTGCTTGCCGAATATCATGGTGGAAAATGGCCGCTTTT
CTGGATTCATCGACTGTGGCCGGCTGGGTGTGGCGGACCGCTATCAGGACATAGCGTTGGCTACCCGTGA
TATTGCTGAAGAGCTTGGCGGCGAATGGGCTGACCGCTTCCTCGTGCTTTACGGTATCGCCGCTCCCGAT
TCGCAGCGCATCGCCTTCTATCGCCTTCTTGACGAGTTCTTCTGAGCGGGACTCTGGGGTTCGAAATGAC
CGACCAAGCGACGCCCAACCTGCCATCACGATGGCCGCAATAAAATATCTTTATTTTCATTACATCTGTG
TGTTGGTTTTTTGTGTGAATCGATAGCGATAAGGATCCGCGTATGGTGCACTCTCAGTACAATCTGCTCT
GATGCCGCATAGTTAAGCCAGCCCCGACACCCGCCAACACCCGCTGACGCGCCCTGACGGGCTTGTCTGC
TCCCGGCATCCGCTTACAGACAAGCTGTGACCGTCTCCGGGAGCTGCATGTGTCAGAGGTTTTCACCGTC
ATCACCGAAACGCGCGAGACGAAAGGGCCTCGTGATACGCCTATTTTTATAGGTTAATGTCATGATAATA
ATGGTTTCTTAGACGTCAGGTGGCACTTTTCGGGGAAATGTGCGCGGAACCCCTATTTGTTTATTTTTCT
AAATACATTCAAATATGTATCCGCTCATGAGACAATAACCCTGATAAATGCTTCAATAATATTGAAAAAG
GAAGAGTATGAGTATTCAACATTTCCGTGTCGCCCTTATTCCCTTTTTTGCGGCATTTTGCCTTCCTGTT
TTTGCTCACCCAGAAACGCTGGTGAAAGTAAAAGATGCTGAAGATCAGTTGGGTGCACGAGTGGGTTACA
TCGAACTGGATCTCAACAGCGGTAAGATCCTTGAGAGTTTTCGCCCCGAAGAACGTTTTCCAATGATGAG
CACTTTTAAAGTTCTGCTATGTGGCGCGGTATTATCCCGTATTGACGCCGGGCAAGAGCAACTCGGTCGC
CGCATACACTATTCTCAGAATGACTTGGTTGAGTACTCACCAGTCACAGAAAAGCATCTTACGGATGGCA
TGACAGTAAGAGAATTATGCAGTGCTGCCATAACCATGAGTGATAACACTGCGGCCAACTTACTTCTGAC
AACGATCGGAGGACCGAAGGAGCTAACCGCTTTTTTGCACAACATGGGGGATCATGTAACTCGCCTTGAT
CGTTGGGAACCGGAGCTGAATGAAGCCATACCAAACGACGAGCGTGACACCACGATGCCTGTAGCAATGG
CAACAACGTTGCGCAAACTATTAACTGGCGAACTACTTACTCTAGCTTCCCGGCAACAATTAATAGACTG
GATGGAGGCGGATAAAGTTGCAGGACCACTTCTGCGCTCGGCCCTTCCGGCTGGCTGGTTTATTGCTGAT
AAATCTGGAGCCGGTGAGCGTGGGTCTCGCGGTATCATTGCAGCACTGGGGCCAGATGGTAAGCCCTCCC
GTATCGTAGTTATCTACACGACGGGGAGTCAGGCAACTATGGATGAACGAAATAGACAGATCGCTGAGAT
AGGTGCCTCACTGATTAAGCATTGGTAACTGTCAGACCAAGTTTACTCATATATACTTTAGATTGATTTA
AAACTTCATTTTTAATTTAAAAGGATCTAGGTGAAGATCCTTTTTGATAATCTCATGACCAAAATCCCTT
AACGTGAGTTTTCGTTCCACTGAGCGTCAGACCCCGTAGAAAAGATCAAAGGATCTTCTTGAGATCCTTT
TTTTCTGCGCGTAATCTGCTGCTTGCAAACAAAAAAACCACCGCTACCAGCGGTGGTTTGTTTGCCGGAT
CAAGAGCTACCAACTCTTTTTCCGAAGGTAACTGGCTTCAGCAGAGCGCAGATACCAAATACTGTTCTTC
TAGTGTAGCCGTAGTTAGGCCACCACTTCAAGAACTCTGTAGCACCGCCTACATACCTCGCTCTGCTAAT
CCTGTTACCAGTGGCTGCTGCCAGTGGCGATAAGTCGTGTCTTACCGGGTTGGACTCAAGACGATAGTTA
CCGGATAAGGCGCAGCGGTCGGGCTGAACGGGGGGTTCGTGCACACAGCCCAGCTTGGAGCGAACGACCT
ACACCGAACTGAGATACCTACAGCGTGAGCTATGAGAAAGCGCCACGCTTCCCGAAGGGAGAAAGGCGGA
CAGGTATCCGGTAAGCGGCAGGGTCGGAACAGGAGAGCGCACGAGGGAGCTTCCAGGGGGAAACGCCTGG
TATCTTTATAGTCCTGTCGGGTTTCGCCACCTCTGACTTGAGCGTCGATTTTTGTGATGCTCGTCAGGGG
GGCGGAGCCTATGGAAAAACGCCAGCAACGCGGCCTTTTTACGGTTCCTGGCCTTTTGCTGGCCTTTTGC
TCACATGGCTCGACAGATCT
