>Addgene plasmid #198177 | pCI-neo-μ1A-(HA)3 | depositor partial sequence | sequence record 383857 | Full insert sequence and in frame cloning confirmed by sequencing
TTAATACGACTCACTATAGGCTAGCCTCGAGAATTCGCCACCATGTCCGCCAGCGCCGTCTACGTACTGG
ATCTGAAGGGCAAGGTGCTCATCTGCAGGAACTACCGTGGGGATGTGGACATGTCAGAGGTGGAGCACTT
CATGCCCATTCTGATGGAGAAGGAGGAGGAGGGCATGCTGTCACCTATCTTGGCCCATGGTGGCGTTCGT
TTCATGTGGATTAAGCACAACAACCTGTACCTGGTCGCCACTTCAAAAAAGAATGCTTGTGTGTCACTGG
TGTTCTCCTTCCTCTACAAGGTGGTACAGGTCTTCTCCGAGTACTTTAAGGAGTTGGAGGAGGAGAGCAT
CCGAGACAACTTTGTCATCATCTACGAGCTGCTAGATGAGCTCATGGACTTTGGCTACCCGCAGACCACT
GACAGCAAGATCTTGCAGGAGTACATCACTCAGGAAGGCCACAAGCTGGAAACGGGGGCCCCTAGGCCCC
CAGCCACAGTCACCAATGCTGTGTCCTGGCGTTCAGAAGGCATCAAGTATCGGAAGAATGAAGTATTCCT
GGATGTCATTGAGGCTGTTAACCTCTTGGTCAGTGCCAATGGCAACGTGCTGCGCAGTGAGATTGTGGGT
TCCATCAAGATGCGGGTCTTCCTCTCAGGCATGCCTGAGTTACGCCTGGGTCTCAATGACAAGGTCCTCT
TCGACAACACAGGCCGAGGGAAGAGCAAGTCAGTGGAGCTGGAGGATGTGAAATTCCACCAGTGTGTGCG
GCTGTCACGTTTTGAGAACGACCGCACTATCTCCTTCATCCCACCCGACGGAGAGTTTGAACTCATGTCC
TACCGCCTCAACACCCATGTGAAGCCTTTGATCTGGATTGAGTCCGTGATTGAGAAGCATTCCCACAGCC
GCATTGAGTACATGGTCAAGGCCAAGAGCCAGTTCAAGAGGCGGTCAACAGCCAACAATGTAGAGATCCA
TATACCAGTCCCCAACGATGCTGATTCACCCAAGTTCAAGACTACAGTGGGGAGTGTCAAGTGGGTCCCT
GAAAACAGTGAGATCGTGTGGTCCGTCAAGTCCTTTCCGGGTGGCAAGGAGTACCTGATGCGGGCCCACT
TTGGCCTTCCCAGTGTGGAAGCTGAAGACAAGGAGGGAAAGCCCCCCATCAGCGTCAAGTTTGAGATCCC
CTACTTCACTACCTCTGGCATCCAGGTGCGCTACCTGAAAATCATTGAGAAGAGTGGGTACCAGGCCCTG
CCCTGGGTACGATATATCACACAGAACGGAGATTATCAGCTCCGGACCCAGGGATCTGGTTCGGGAGGCT
CTGGATCAGGTTACCCATACGATGTTCCAGATTACGCTGTCGACTATCCCTATGACGTCCCGGACTATGC
CGGCTACCCTTACGACGTTCCAGATTACGCTTGAGCGGCCGCTTCCCTTTAGTGAGGGTTAATG
